Addgene plasmid #74224: MCS-BioID2-HA
Purpose: (Empty Backbone) To fuse your protein of interest to the N-terminus of BioID2 and use in proximity-dependent biotin identification (BioID); MCS is present upstream of BioID2 tag and HA tag
Depositing lab: Kyle Roux. Depositing organization: Sanford Research. Publication: An improved smaller biotin ligase for BioID proximity labeling. Kim DI, Jensen SC, Noble KA, Kc B, Roux KH, Motamedchaboki K, Roux KJ. Mol Biol Cell. 2016 Feb 24. pii: mbc.E15-12-0844. 10.1091/mbc.E15-12-0844 PubMed 26912792.
Backbone
  Vector backbone: pcDNA 3.1
  Backbone manufacturer: Thermo Fisher Scientific
  Backbone size (bp): 6113
  Vector type: Mammalian Expression
  Promoter: CMV
  Selectable markers: Neomycin (select with G418)
  Tag / fusion protein: humanized A. aeolicus BioID2 with R40G (C terminal on backbone); HA (C terminal on backbone)
Growth in bacteria
  Bacterial resistance: Ampicillin, 100 μg/mL
  Growth temperature: 37°C
  Growth strain: DH5alpha
  Copy number: Unknown
Gene/Insert
  Cloning method: Restriction Enzyme
  Sequencing primers: 5′ CMV-F; 3′ BGH-rev
Terms and licenses: Academic/Nonprofit Terms; Industry Terms: Not Available to Industry
Depositor comments: Please note that the location of the BioID2-HA insert in this plasmid is at bp# 951-1673.
How to cite: MCS-BioID2-HA was a gift from Kyle Roux (Addgene plasmid # 74224 ; http://n2t.net/addgene:74224 ; RRID:Addgene_74224)
