[The description below was written by a language model from this plasmid's Addgene catalogue record and pLannotate feature annotations shown in this document.]
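Description:
MCS-BioID2-HA is an empty mammalian expression backbone built on pcDNA3.1 (about 6.1 kb) for making proximity-labeling fusion proteins. It is propagated in E. coli through a high-copy ColE1/pUC-type origin with ampicillin selection from the AmpR (β-lactamase) gene. It also carries an f1 origin for single-stranded DNA production. For selection in mammalian cells, an SV40 early promoter drives the neomycin phosphotransferase gene, followed by an SV40 polyadenylation signal, so stable transfectants can be selected with G418. The automated annotation also lists short fragments (HIV-1 LTR, ble, lacI, bom and a partial SV40 promoter). These appear to be partial sequence matches or backbone remnants rather than functional parts.

The expression cassette consists of the CMV immediate-early enhancer and promoter, a T7 promoter, a multiple cloning site, the BioID2 coding sequence, a C-terminal HA epitope tag, and the bovine growth hormone polyadenylation signal. BioID2 is a humanized biotin ligase from Aquifex aeolicus carrying the R40G mutation, which makes it promiscuous, so it biotinylates nearby proteins rather than a specific substrate. The HA tag is not annotated separately in the feature table, but the depositor's stated BioID2-HA interval extends slightly beyond the annotated BioID2 coding region, which is consistent with the tag's presence. A gene of interest is inserted by restriction cloning into the upstream site, in frame, so that the protein is fused to the N-terminus of BioID2-HA. The resulting fusion is used for proximity-dependent biotin identification (BioID), and the HA tag allows the fusion to be detected.
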