Features (pLannotate 1.2.2; 20 found; start..end, strand, type, name):
     30..82      -  misc_feature   bom (fragment): basis of mobility region from pBR322
    237..616     +  enhancer       CMV enhancer: human cytomegalovirus immediate early enhancer
    617..820     +  promoter       CMV promoter: human cytomegalovirus (CMV) immediate early promoter
    816..849     +  LTR            5' LTR (truncated) (fragment): truncated 5' long terminal repeat (LTR) from HIV-1
    865..883     +  promoter       T7 promoter: promoter for bacteriophage T7 RNA polymerase
    953..1648    +  CDS            BioID2: promiscuous R40G mutant of a biotin protein ligase from Aquifex aeolicus (Kim et al., 2016)
   1711..1935    +  polyA_signal   bGH poly(A) signal: bovine growth hormone polyadenylation signal
   1939..1960    +  promoter       SV40 promoter (fragment): SV40 enhancer and early promoter
   1981..2409    +  rep_origin     f1 ori (sequence partly withheld): f1 bacteriophage origin of replication; arrow indicates direction of (+) strand synthesis
   2423..2752    +  promoter       SV40 promoter: SV40 enhancer and early promoter
   2819..3610    +  CDS            neo: KKA2_KLEPN - Also known as kan, nptII. Experimental evidence at protein level: Swiss-Prot protein existence level 1. Resistance to kanamycin, neomycin, paromomycin, ribostamycin, butirosin and gentamicin B. From Klebsiella pneumoniae.
   3634..3792    +  CDS            ble (fragment): BLE_KLEPN - Experimental evidence at protein level: Swiss-Prot protein existence level 1. Binding protein with a strong affinity to the bleomycin family of antibiotics. Binds to CL990; an antimitotic-antibiotic compound. From Klebsiella pneumoniae.
   3787..3908    +  polyA_signal   SV40 poly(A) signal: SV40 polyadenylation signal
   3981..3997    -  protein_bind   lac operator: The lac repressor binds to the lac operator to inhibit transcription in E. coli. This inhibition can be relieved by adding lactose or isopropyl-β-D-thiogalactopyranoside (IPTG). lac repressor encoded by lacI
   4005..4035    -  promoter       lac promoter: promoter for the E. coli lac operon
   4050..4071    -  protein_bind   CAP binding site: CAP binding activates transcription in the presence of cAMP. E. coli catabolite activator protein
   4084..4176    -  CDS            lacI (fragment): lac repressor; lacI; The lac repressor binds to the lac operator to inhibit transcription in E. coli. This inhibition can be relieved by adding lactose or isopropyl-β-D-thiogalactopyranoside (IPTG).
   4359..4947    -  rep_origin     ori: high-copy-number ColE1/pMB1/pBR322/pUC origin of replication
   5118..5978    -  CDS            AmpR: β-lactamase; bla; confers resistance to ampicillin, carbenicillin, and related antibiotics
   5979..6083    -  promoter       AmpR promoter: bla
>Addgene plasmid #74224 | MCS-BioID2-HA | addgene full sequence | sequence record 238509 | Addgene NGS Result
TCGACGGATCGGGAGATCTCCCGATCCCCTATGGTGCACTCTCAGTACAATCTGCTCTGATGCCGCATAG
TTAAGCCAGTATCTGCTCCCTGCTTGTGTGTTGGAGGTCGCTGAGTAGTGCGCGAGCAAAATTTAAGCTA
CAACAAGGCAAGGCTTGACCGACAATTGCATGAAGAATCTGCTTAGGGTTAGGCGTTTTGCGCTGCTTCG
CGATGTACGGGCCAGATATACGCGTTGACATTGATTATTGACTAGTTATTAATAGTAATCAATTACGGGG
TCATTAGTTCATAGCCCATATATGGAGTTCCGCGTTACATAACTTACGGTAAATGGCCCGCCTGGCTGAC
CGCCCAACGACCCCCGCCCATTGACGTCAATAATGACGTATGTTCCCATAGTAACGCCAATAGGGACTTT
CCATTGACGTCAATGGGTGGAGTATTTACGGTAAACTGCCCACTTGGCAGTACATCAAGTGTATCATATG
CCAAGTACGCCCCCTATTGACGTCAATGACGGTAAATGGCCCGCCTGGCATTATGCCCAGTACATGACCT
TATGGGACTTTCCTACTTGGCAGTACATCTACGTATTAGTCATCGCTATTACCATGGTGATGCGGTTTTG
GCAGTACATCAATGGGCGTGGATAGCGGTTTGACTCACGGGGATTTCCAAGTCTCCACCCCATTGACGTC
AATGGGAGTTTGTTTTGGCACCAAAATCAACGGGACTTTCCAAAATGTCGTAACAACTCCGCCCCATTGA
CGCAAATGGGCGGTAGGCGTGTACGGTGGGAGGTCTATATAAGCAGAGCTCTCTGGCTAACTAGAGAACC
CACTGCTTACTGGCTTATCGAAATTAATACGACTCACTATAGGGAGACCCAAGCTGGCTAGCGCTTAAGG
CCTGTTAACCGGTCGTACGTCTCCGGATTCGAATTCGGATCCTTCAAGAACCTGATCTGGCTGAAGGAGG
TGGACAGCACCCAGGAGAGACTGAAGGAGTGGAACGTGAGCTACGGCACCGCCCTGGTGGCCGACAGACA
GACCAAGGGCAGAGGCGGCCTGGGCAGAAAGTGGCTGAGCCAGGAGGGCGGCCTGTACTTCAGCTTCCTG
CTGAACCCCAAGGAGTTCGAGAACCTGCTGCAGCTGCCCCTGGTGCTGGGCCTGAGCGTGAGCGAGGCCC
TGGAGGAGATCACCGAGATCCCCTTCAGCCTGAAGTGGCCCAACGACGTGTACTTCCAGGAGAAGAAGGT
GAGCGGCGTGCTGTGCGAGCTGAGCAAGGACAAGCTGATCGTGGGCATCGGCATCAACGTGAACCAGAGA
GAGATCCCCGAGGAGATCAAGGACAGAGCCACCACCCTGTACGAGATCACCGGCAAGGACTGGGACAGAA
AGGAGGTGCTGCTGAAGGTGCTGAAGAGAATCAGCGAGAACCTGAAGAAGTTCAAGGAGAAGAGCTTCAA
GGAGTTCAAGGGCAAGATCGAGAGCAAGATGCTGTACCTGGGCGAGGAGGTGAAGCTGCTGGGCGAGGGC
AAGATCACCGGCAAGCTGGTGGGCCTGAGCGAGAAGGGCGGCGCCCTGATCCTGACCGAGGAGGGCATCA
AGGAGATCCTGAGCGGCGAGTTCAGCCTGAGAAGAAGCTACCCTTACGATGTACCGGATTACGCATAGAA
GCTTAAGTTTAAACCGCTGATCAGCCTCGACTGTGCCTTCTAGTTGCCAGCCATCTGTTGTTTGCCCCTC
CCCCGTGCCTTCCTTGACCCTGGAAGGTGCCACTCCCACTGTCCTTTCCTAATAAAATGAGGAAATTGCA
TCGCATTGTCTGAGTAGGTGTCATTCTATTCTGGGGGGTGGGGTGGGGCAGGACAGCAAGGGGGAGGATT
GGGAAGACAATAGCAGGCATGCTGGGGATGCGGTGGGCTCTATGGCTTCTGAGGCGGAAAGAACCAGCTG
GGGCTCTAGGGGGTATCCCC
[124 nt withheld, positions 1981-2104]
C
[91 nt withheld, positions 2106-2196]
A
[49 nt withheld, positions 2198-2246]
CCTTTGACGTTGGAGTCCACGTTCTTT
[37 nt withheld, positions 2274-2310]
ACCCTATCTCGGTCTATTCTTTTGATTTATAAGGGATTTTGCCGATTTCGGCCTATTGGTTAAAAAATGA
GCTGATTTAACAAAAATTTAACGCGAATTAATTCTGTGGAATGTGTGTCAGTTAGGGTGTGGAAAGTCCC
CAGGCTCCCCAGCAGGCAGAAGTATGCAAAGCATGCATCTCAATTAGTCAGCAACCAGGTGTGGAAAGTC
CCCAGGCTCCCCAGCAGGCAGAAGTATGCAAAGCATGCATCTCAATTAGTCAGCAACCATAGTCCCGCCC
CTAACTCCGCCCATCCCGCCCCTAACTCCGCCCAGTTCCGCCCATTCTCCGCCCCATGGCTGACTAATTT
TTTTTATTTATGCAGAGGCCGAGGCCGCCTCTGCCTCTGAGCTATTCCAGAAGTAGTGAGGAGGCTTTTT
TGGAGGCCTAGGCTTTTGCAAAAAGCTCCCGGGAGCTTGTATATCCATTTTCGGATCTGATCAAGAGACA
GGATGAGGATCGTTTCGCATGATTGAACAAGATGGATTGCACGCAGGTTCTCCGGCCGCTTGGGTGGAGA
GGCTATTCGGCTATGACTGGGCACAACAGACAATCGGCTGCTCTGATGCCGCCGTGTTCCGGCTGTCAGC
GCAGGGGCGCCCGGTTCTTTTTGTCAAGACCGACCTGTCCGGTGCCCTGAATGAACTGCAGGACGAGGCA
GCGCGGCTATCGTGGCTGGCCACGACGGGCGTTCCTTGCGCAGCTGTGCTCGACGTTGTCACTGAAGCGG
GAAGGGACTGGCTGCTATTGGGCGAAGTGCCGGGGCAGGATCTCCTGTCATCTCACCTTGCTCCTGCCGA
GAAAGTATCCATCATGGCTGATGCAATGCGGCGGCTGCATACGCTTGATCCGGCTACCTGCCCATTCGAC
CACCAAGCGAAACATCGCATCGAGCGAGCACGTACTCGGATGGAAGCCGGTCTTGTCGATCAGGATGATC
TGGACGAAGAGCATCAGGGGCTCGCGCCAGCCGAACTGTTCGCCAGGCTCAAGGCGCGCATGCCCGACGG
CGAGGATCTCGTCGTGACCCATGGCGATGCCTGCTTGCCGAATATCATGGTGGAAAATGGCCGCTTTTCT
GGATTCATCGACTGTGGCCGGCTGGGTGTGGCGGACCGCTATCAGGACATAGCGTTGGCTACCCGTGATA
TTGCTGAAGAGCTTGGCGGCGAATGGGCTGACCGCTTCCTCGTGCTTTACGGTATCGCCGCTCCCGATTC
GCAGCGCATCGCCTTCTATCGCCTTCTTGACGAGTTCTTCTGAGCGGGACTCTGGGGTTCGAAATGACCG
ACCAAGCGACGCCCAACCTGCCATCACGAGATTTCGATTCCACCGCCGCCTTCTATGAAAGGTTGGGCTT
CGGAATCGTTTTCCGGGACGCCGGCTGGATGATCCTCCAGCGCGGGGATCTCATGCTGGAGTTCTTCGCC
CACCCCAACTTGTTTATTGCAGCTTATAATGGTTACAAATAAAGCAATAGCATCACAAATTTCACAAATA
AAGCATTTTTTTCACTGCATTCTAGTTGTGGTTTGTCCAAACTCATCAATGTATCTTATCATGTCTGTAT
ACCGTCGACCTCTAGCTAGAGCTTGGCGTAATCATGGTCATAGCTGTTTCCTGTGTGAAATTGTTATCCG
CTCACAATTCCACACAACATACGAGCCGGAAGCATAAAGTGTAAAGCCTGGGGTGCCTAATGAGTGAGCT
AACTCACATTAATTGCGTTGCGCTCACTGCCCGCTTTCCAGTCGGGAAACCTGTCGTGCCAGCTGCATTA
ATGAATCGGCCAACGCGCGGGGAGAGGCGGTTTGCGTATTGGGCGCTCTTCCGCTTCCTCGCTCACTGAC
TCGCTGCGCTCGGTCGTTCGGCTGCGGCGAGCGGTATCAGCTCACTCAAAGGCGGTAATACGGTTATCCA
CAGAATCAGGGGATAACGCAGGAAAGAACATGTGAGCAAAAGGCCAGCAAAAGGCCAGGAACCGTAAAAA
GGCCGCGTTGCTGGCGTTTTTCCATAGGCTCCGCCCCCCTGACGAGCATCACAAAAATCGACGCTCAAGT
CAGAGGTGGCGAAACCCGACAGGACTATAAAGATACCAGGCGTTTCCCCCTGGAAGCTCCCTCGTGCGCT
CTCCTGTTCCGACCCTGCCGCTTACCGGATACCTGTCCGCCTTTCTCCCTTCGGGAAGCGTGGCGCTTTC
TCATAGCTCACGCTGTAGGTATCTCAGTTCGGTGTAGGTCGTTCGCTCCAAGCTGGGCTGTGTGCACGAA
CCCCCCGTTCAGCCCGACCGCTGCGCCTTATCCGGTAACTATCGTCTTGAGTCCAACCCGGTAAGACACG
ACTTATCGCCACTGGCAGCAGCCACTGGTAACAGGATTAGCAGAGCGAGGTATGTAGGCGGTGCTACAGA
GTTCTTGAAGTGGTGGCCTAACTACGGCTACACTAGAAGAACAGTATTTGGTATCTGCGCTCTGCTGAAG
CCAGTTACCTTCGGAAAAAGAGTTGGTAGCTCTTGATCCGGCAAACAAACCACCGCTGGTAGCGGTGGTT
TTTTTGTTTGCAAGCAGCAGATTACGCGCAGAAAAAAAGGATCTCAAGAAGATCCTTTGATCTTTTCTAC
GGGGTCTGACGCTCAGTGGAACGAAAACTCACGTTAAGGGATTTTGGTCATGAGATTATCAAAAAGGATC
TTCACCTAGATCCTTTTAAATTAAAAATGAAGTTTTAAATCAATCTAAAGTATATATGAGTAAACTTGGT
CTGACAGTTACCAATGCTTAATCAGTGAGGCACCTATCTCAGCGATCTGTCTATTTCGTTCATCCATAGT
TGCCTGACTCCCCGTCGTGTAGATAACTACGATACGGGAGGGCTTACCATCTGGCCCCAGTGCTGCAATG
ATACCGCGAGACCCACGCTCACCGGCTCCAGATTTATCAGCAATAAACCAGCCAGCCGGAAGGGCCGAGC
GCAGAAGTGGTCCTGCAACTTTATCCGCCTCCATCCAGTCTATTAATTGTTGCCGGGAAGCTAGAGTAAG
TAGTTCGCCAGTTAATAGTTTGCGCAACGTTGTTGCCATTGCTACAGGCATCGTGGTGTCACGCTCGTCG
TTTGGTATGGCTTCATTCAGCTCCGGTTCCCAACGATCAAGGCGAGTTACATGATCCCCCATGTTGTGCA
AAAAAGCGGTTAGCTCCTTCGGTCCTCCGATCGTTGTCAGAAGTAAGTTGGCCGCAGTGTTATCACTCAT
GGTTATGGCAGCACTGCATAATTCTCTTACTGTCATGCCATCCGTAAGATGCTTTTCTGTGACTGGTGAG
TACTCAACCAAGTCATTCTGAGAATAGTGTATGCGGCGACCGAGTTGCTCTTGCCCGGCGTCAATACGGG
ATAATACCGCGCCACATAGCAGAACTTTAAAAGTGCTCATCATTGGAAAACGTTCTTCGGGGCGAAAACT
CTCAAGGATCTTACCGCTGTTGAGATCCAGTTCGATGTAACCCACTCGTGCACCCAACTGATCTTCAGCA
TCTTTTACTTTCACCAGCGTTTCTGGGTGAGCAAAAACAGGAAGGCAAAATGCCGCAAAAAAGGGAATAA
GGGCGACACGGAAATGTTGAATACTCATACTCTTCCTTTTTCAATATTATTGAAGCATTTATCAGGGTTA
TTGTCTCATGAGCGGATACATATTTGAATGTATTTAGAAAAATAAACAAATAGGGGTTCCGCGCACATTT
CCCCGAAAAGTGCCACCTGACG
