>Addgene plasmid #74224 | MCS-BioID2-HA | addgene partial sequence | sequence record 205827 | CMV-F 5'-CGCAAATGGGCGGTAGGCGTG-3'
GCAGAGCTCTCTGGCTAACTAGAGAACCCACTGCTTACTGGCTTATCGAAATTAATACGACTCACTATAG
GGAGACCCAAGCTGGCTAGCGCTTAAGGCCTGTTAACCGGTCGTACGTCTCCGGATTCGAATTCGGATCC
TTCAAGAACCTGATCTGGCTGAAGGAGGTGGACAGCACCCAGGAGAGACTGAAGGAGTGGAACGTGAGCT
ACGGCACCGCCCTGGTGGCCGACAGACAGACCAAGGGCAGAGGCGGCCTGGGCAGAAAGTGGCTGAGCCA
GGAGGGCGGCCTGTACTTCAGCTTCCTGCTGAACCCCAAGGAGTTCGAGAACCTGCTGCAGCTGCCCCTG
GTGCTGGGCCTGAGCGTGAGCGAGGCCCTGGAGGAGATCACCGAGATCCCCTTCAGCCTGAAGTGGCCCA
ACGACGTGTACTTCCAGGAGAAGAAGGTGAGCGGCGTGCTGTGCGAGCTGAGCAAGGACAAGCTGATCGT
GGGCATCGGCATCAACGTGAACCAGAGAGAGATCCCCGAGGAGATCAAGGACAGAGCCACCACCCTGTAC
GAGATCACCGGCAAGGACTGGGACAGAAAGGAGGTGCTGCTGAAGGTGCTGAAGAGAATCAGCGAGAACC
TGAAGAAGTTCAAGGAGAAGAGCTTCAAGGAGTTCAAGGGCAAGATCGAGAGCAAGATGCTGTACCTGGG
CGAGGAGGTGAAGCTGCTGGGCGAGGGCAAGATCACCGGCAAGCTGGTGGGCCTGAGCGAGAAGGGCGGC
GCCCTGATCCTGACCGAGGAGGGCATCAAGGAGATCCTGAGCGG
